>Addgene plasmid #81760 | pDONR223_PPP2R1A_WT | addgene full sequence | sequence record 168869 | Addgene NGS Result
CTTTCCTGCGTTATCCCCTGATTCTGTGGATAACCGTATTACCGCCTTTGAGTGAGCTGATACCGCTCGC
CGCAGCCGAACGACCGAGCGCAGCGAGTCAGTGAGCGAGGAAGCGGAAGAGCGCCCAATACGCAAACCGC
CTCTCCCCGCGCGTTGGCCGATTCATTAATGCAGCTGGCACGACAGGTTTCCCGACTGGAAAGCGGGCAG
TGAGCGCAACGCAATTAATACGCGTACCGCTAGCCAGGAAGAGTTTGTAGAAACGCAAAAAGGCCATCCG
TCAGGATGGCCTTCTGCTTAGTTTGATGCCTGGCAGTTTATGGCGGGCGTCCTGCCCGCCACCCTCCGGG
CCGTTGCTTCACAACGTTCAAATCCGCTCCCGGCGGATTTGTCCTACTCAGGAGAGCGTTCACCGACAAA
CAACAGATAAAACGAAAGGCCCAGTCTTCCGACTGAGCCTTTCGTTTTATTTGATGCCTGGCAGTTCCCT
ACTCTCGCGTTAACGCTAGCATGGATGTTTTCCCAGTCACGACGTTGTAAAACGACGGCCAGTCTTAAGC
TCGGGCCCCAAATAATGATTTTATTTTGACTGATAGTGACCTGTTCGTTGCAACAAATTGATGAGCAATG
CTTTTTTATAATGACAACTTTGTACAAAAAAGTTGGCACCATGGCGGCGGCCGACGGCGACGACTCGCTG
TACCCCATCGCGGTGCTCATAGACGAACTCCGCAATGAGGACGTTCAGCTTCGCCTCAACAGCATCAAGA
AGCTGTCCACCATCGCCTTGGCCCTTGGGGTTGAAAGGACCCGAAGTGAGCTTCTGCCTTTCCTTACAGA
TACCATCTATGATGAAGATGAGGTCCTCCTGGCCCTGGCAGAACAGCTGGGAACCTTCACTACCCTGGTG
GGAGGCCCAGAGTACGTGCACTGCCTGCTGCCACCGCTGGAGTCGCTGGCCACAGTGGAGGAGACAGTGG
TGCGGGACAAGGCAGTGGAGTCCTTACGGGCCATCTCACACGAGCACTCGCCCTCTGACCTGGAGGCGCA
CTTTGTGCCGCTAGTGAAGCGGCTGGCGGGCGGCGACTGGTTCACCTCCCGCACCTCGGCCTGCGGCCTC
TTCTCCGTCTGCTACCCCCGAGTGTCCAGTGCTGTGAAGGCGGAACTTCGACAGTACTTCCGGAACCTGT
GCTCAGATGACACCCCCATGGTGCGGCGGGCCGCAGCCTCCAAGCTGGGGGAGTTTGCCAAGGTGCTGGA
GCTGGACAACGTCAAGAGTGAGATCATCCCCATGTTCTCCAACCTGGCCTCTGACGAGCAGGACTCGGTG
CGGCTGCTGGCGGTGGAGGCGTGCGTGAACATCGCCCAGCTTCTGCCCCAGGAGGATCTGGAGGCCCTGG
TGATGCCCACTCTGCGCCAGGCCGCTGAAGACAAGTCCTGGCGCGTCCGCTACATGGTGGCTGACAAGTT
CACAGAGCTCCAGAAAGCAGTGGGGCCTGAGATCACCAAGACAGACCTGGTCCCTGCCTTCCAGAACCTG
ATGAAAGACTGTGAGGCCGAGGTGAGGGCCGCAGCCTCCCACAAGGTCAAAGAGTTCTGTGAAAACCTCT
CAGCTGACTGTCGGGAGAATGTGATCATGTCCCAGATCTTGCCCTGCATCAAGGAGCTGGTGTCCGATGC
CAACCAACATGTCAAGTCTGCCCTGGCCTCAGTCATCATGGGTCTCTCTCCCATCTTGGGCAAAGACAAC
ACCATCGAGCACCTCTTGCCCCTCTTCCTGGCTCAGCTGAAGGATGAGTGCCCTGAGGTACGGCTGAACA
TCATCTCTAACCTGGACTGTGTGAACGAGGTGATTGGCATCCGGCAGCTGTCCCAGTCCCTGCTCCCTGC
CATTGTGGAGCTGGCTGAGGACGCCAAGTGGCGGGTGCGGCTGGCCATCATTGAGTACATGCCCCTCCTG
GCTGGACAGCTGGGAGTGGAGTTCTTTGATGAGAAACTTAACTCCTTGTGCATGGCCTGGCTTGTGGATC
ATGTATATGCCATCCGCGAGGCAGCCACCAGCAACCTGAAGAAGCTAGTGGAAAAGTTTGGGAAGGAGTG
GGCCCATGCCACAATCATCCCCAAGGTCTTGGCCATGTCCGGAGACCCCAACTACCTGCACCGCATGACT
ACGCTCTTCTGCATCAATGTGCTGTCTGAGGTCTGTGGGCAGGACATCACCACCAAGCACATGCTACCCA
CGGTTCTGCGCATGGCTGGGGACCCGGTTGCCAATGTCCGCTTCAATGTGGCCAAGTCTCTGCAGAAGAT
AGGGCCCATCCTGGACAACAGCACCTTGCAGAGTGAAGTCAAGCCCATCCTAGAGAAGCTGACCCAGGAC
CAGGATGTGGACGTCAAATACTTTGCCCAGGAGGCTCTGACTGTTCTGTCTCTCGCCTGATTGCCAACTT
TCTTGTACAAAGTTGGCATTATAAGAAAGCATTGCTTATCAATTTGTTGCAACGAACAGGTCACTATCAG
TCAAAATAAAATCATTATTTGCCATCCAGCTGATATCCCCTATAGTGAGTCGTATTACATGGTCATAGCT
GTTTCCTGGCAGCTCTGGCCCGTGTCTCAAAATCTCTGATGTTACATTGCACAAGATAAAAATATATCAT
CATGCCTCCTCTAGACCAGCCAGGACAGAAATGCCTCGACTTCGCTGCTACCCAAGGTTGCCGGGTGACG
CACACCGTGGAAACGGATGAAGGCACGAACCCAGTGGACATAAGCCTGTTCGGTTCGTAAGCTGTAATGC
AAGTAGCGTATGCGCTCACGCAACTGGTCCAGAACCTTGACCGAACGCAGCGGTGGTAACGGCGCAGTGG
CGGTTTTCATGGCTTGTTATGACTGTTTTTTTGGGGTACAGTCTATGCCTCGGGCATCCAAGCAGCAAGC
GCGTTACGCCGTGGGTCGATGTTTGATGTTATGGAGCAGCAACGATGTTACGCAGCAGGGCAGTCGCCCT
AAAACAAAGTTAAACATTATGAGGGAAGCGGTGATCGCCGAAGTATCGACTCAACTATCAGAGGTAGTTG
GCGTCATCGAGCGCCATCTCGAACCGACGTTGCTGGCCGTACATTTGTACGGCTCCGCAGTGGATGGCGG
CCTGAAGCCACACAGTGATATTGATTTGCTGGTTACGGTGACCGTAAGGCTTGATGAAACAACGCGGCGA
GCTTTGATCAACGACCTTTTGGAAACTTCGGCTTCCCCTGGAGAGAGCGAGATTCTCCGCGCTGTAGAAG
TCACCATTGTTGTGCACGACGACATCATTCCGTGGCGTTATCCAGCTAAGCGCGAACTGCAATTTGGAGA
ATGGCAGCGCAATGACATTCTTGCAGGTATCTTCGAGCCAGCCACGATCGACATTGATCTGGCTATCTTG
CTGACAAAAGCAAGAGAACATAGCGTTGCCTTGGTAGGTCCAGCGGCGGAGGAACTCTTTGATCCGGTTC
CTGAACAGGATCTATTTGAGGCGCTAAATGAAACCTTAACGCTATGGAACTCGCCGCCCGACTGGGCTGG
CGATGAGCGAAATGTAGTGCTTACGTTGTCCCGCATTTGGTACAGCGCAGTAACCGGCAAAATCGCGCCG
AAGGATGTCGCTGCCGACTGGGCAATGGAGCGCCTGCCGGCCCAGTATCAGCCCGTCATACTTGAAGCTA
GACAGGCTTATCTTGGACAAGAAGAAGATCGCTTGGCCTCGCGCGCAGATCAGTTGGAAGAATTTGTCCA
CTACGTGAAAGGCGAGATCACCAAGGTAGTCGGCAAATAACCCTCGAGCCACCCATGACCAAAATCCCTT
AACGTGAGTTACGCGTCGTTCCACTGAGCGTCAGACCCCGTAGAAAAGATCAAAGGATCTTCTTGAGATC
CTTTTTTTCTGCGCGTAATCTGCTGCTTGCAAACAAAAAAACCACCGCTACCAGCGGTGGTTTGTTTGCC
GGATCAAGAGCTACCAACTCTTTTTCCGAAGGTAACTGGCTTCAGCAGAGCGCAGATACCAAATACTGTT
CTTCTAGTGTAGCCGTAGTTAGGCCACCACTTCAAGAACTCTGTAGCACCGCCTACATACCTCGCTCTGC
TAATCCTGTTACCAGTGGCTGCTGCCAGTGGCGATAAGTCGTGTCTTACCGGGTTGGACTCAAGACGATA
GTTACCGGATAAGGCGCAGCGGTCGGGCTGAACGGGGGGTTCGTGCACACAGCCCAGCTTGGAGCGAACG
ACCTACACCGAACTGAGATACCTACAGCGTGAGCTATGAGAAAGCGCCACGCTTCCCGAAGGGAGAAAGG
CGGACAGGTATCCGGTAAGCGGCAGGGTCGGAACAGGAGAGCGCACGAGGGAGCTTCCAGGGGGAAACGC
CTGGTATCTTTATAGTCCTGTCGGGTTTCGCCACCTCTGACTTGAGCGTCGATTTTTGTGATGCTCGTCA
GGGGGGCGGAGCCTATGGAAAAACGCCAGCAACGCGGCCTTTTTACGGTTCCTGGCCTTTTGCTGGCCTT
TTGCTCACATGTT
Features (pLannotate 1.2.2; 12 found; start..end, strand, type, name):
    121..213     +  CDS            lacI (fragment): lac repressor; lacI; The lac repressor binds to the lac operator to inhibit transcription in E. coli. This inhibition can be relieved by adding lactose or isopropyl-β-D-thiogalactopyranoside (IPTG).
    268..295     -  terminator     rrnB T2 terminator: transcription terminator T2 from the E. coli rrnB gene
    427..470     +  terminator     rrnB T1 terminator: Escherichia coli rrnB; transcription terminator T1 from the E. coli rrnB gene
    517..553     -  CDS            lacZα (fragment): LacZα fragment of β-galactosidase; lacZ fragment
    570..665     +  protein_bind   attL3: mutant version of attL; recombination site for the Gateway® LR reaction LR Clonase™
    671..2437    +  CDS            PPP2R1A: 2AAA_HUMAN - Experimental evidence at protein level: Swiss-Prot protein existence level 1. The PR65 subunit of protein phosphatase 2A serves as a scaffolding molecule to coordinate the assembly of the catalytic subunit and a variable regulatory B subunit. Upon interaction with GNA12 promotes dephosphorylation of microtubule associated protein TAU/MAPT (PubMed:15525651). Required for proper chromosome segregation and for centromeric localization of SGO1 in mitosis (PubMed:16580887). From Homo sapiens (Human).
   2445..2540    -  protein_bind   attL3: mutant version of attL; recombination site for the Gateway® LR reaction LR Clonase™
   2559..2577    -  promoter       T7 promoter: promoter for bacteriophage T7 RNA polymerase
   2767..2790    +  promoter       Pc promoter (fragment): intI1 (promoter lies within the coding sequence); class 1 integron promoter
   2966..3022    +  CDS            GmR (fragment): gentamycin acetyltransferase; aacC1; confers resistance to gentamycin
   3029..3820    +  CDS            SmR: aminoglycoside adenylyltransferase (Murphy, 1985); aadA; confers resistance to spectinomycin and streptomycin
   3913..4501    +  rep_origin     ori: high-copy-number ColE1/pMB1/pBR322/pUC origin of replication
