[The description below was written by a language model from this plasmid's Addgene catalogue record and pLannotate feature annotations shown in this document.]
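Description:
pDONR223_PPP2R1A_WT is a Gateway entry clone built on the Invitrogen pDONR223 backbone and carrying the wild-type human PPP2R1A open reading frame. It belongs to the Target Accelerator Plasmid Collection, a resource assembled for systematic functional testing of cancer-associated alleles, in which this wild-type clone presumably serves as the reference for variant forms of the gene. The sequenced plasmid is about 4.6 kb. It replicates in E. coli from a high-copy ColE1/pUC-type origin and is selected with spectinomycin through the aadA (SmR) aminoglycoside adenylyltransferase gene. A fragment of a class 1 integron Pc promoter and a short gentamicin-resistance remnant lie upstream of this marker.

The PPP2R1A coding sequence encodes the PR65/Aα scaffolding subunit of protein phosphatase 2A, which coordinates assembly of the catalytic subunit with a variable regulatory B subunit. It is flanked on both sides by attL recombination sites in opposite orientations. The automated annotation labels both as attL3, so the exact attL variants are best confirmed against the backbone documentation. These sites allow LR Clonase-mediated transfer of the ORF into any compatible Gateway destination vector. The clone is in the "closed" configuration, with a stop codon immediately after the insert, so it suits native or N-terminally tagged expression but not C-terminal fusions. No promoter drives the insert in this vector. The rrnB T1 and T2 terminators upstream of the cassette insulate it from read-through transcription, and a T7 promoter sits just beyond the downstream attL site, pointing back toward the insert. Small lacI and lacZα fragments are backbone remnants. The plasmid functions purely as a shuttle and archival source of the ORF, not as an expression construct.
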