Addgene plasmid #81760: pDONR223_PPP2R1A_WT
Purpose: Gateway Donor vector containing PPP2R1A , part of the Target Accelerator Plasmid Collection.
Depositing lab: Jesse Boehm & William Hahn & David Root. Depositing organization: Broad Institute. Publication: Systematic Functional Interrogation of Rare Cancer Variants Identifies Oncogenic Alleles. Kim E, Ilic N, Shrestha Y, Zou L, Kamburov A, Zhu C, Yang X, Lubonja R, Tran N, Nguyen C, Lawrence MS, Piccioni F, Bagul M, Doench JG, Chouinard CR, Wu X, Hogstrom L, Natoli T, Tamayo P, Horn H, Corsello SM, Lage K, Root DE, Subramanian A, Golub TR, Getz G, Boehm JS, Hahn WC. Cancer Discov. 2016 Jul;6(7):714-26. doi: 10.1158/2159-8290.CD-16-0160. Epub 2016 May 4. PubMed 27147599.
Backbone
  Vector backbone: pDONR223
  Backbone manufacturer: Invitrogen
  Backbone size w/o insert (bp): 2790
  Vector type: Gateway Entry vector
Growth in bacteria
  Bacterial resistance: Spectinomycin, 50 μg/mL
  Growth temperature: 37°C
  Growth strain: DH5alpha
  Copy number: High Copy
Gene/Insert
  Gene/Insert name: PPP2R1A (alt name: NM_014225.5)
  Species: H. sapiens (human)
  Mutation: WT
  Entrez Gene: PPP2R1A (a.k.a. HJS2, MRD36, PP2A-Aalpha, PP2AA, PP2AAALPHA, PR65A)
  Promoter: None
  Cloning method: Gateway Cloning
  Sequencing primers: 5′ M13pUC-fwd; 3′ M13-Rev
Terms and licenses: Academic/Nonprofit Terms; Industry Terms: Not Available to Industry
Depositor comments: Closed state: stop codon immediately follows insert
How to cite: pDONR223_PPP2R1A_WT was a gift from Jesse Boehm & William Hahn & David Root (Addgene plasmid # 81760 ; http://n2t.net/addgene:81760 ; RRID:Addgene_81760)
