>Addgene plasmid #81760 | pDONR223_PPP2R1A_WT | depositor partial sequence | sequence record 155079 | Insert sequence
ATGGCGGCGGCCGACGGCGACGACTCGCTGTACCCCATCGCGGTGCTCATAGACGAACTCCGCAATGAGG
ACGTTCAGCTTCGCCTCAACAGCATCAAGAAGCTGTCCACCATCGCCTTGGCCCTTGGGGTTGAAAGGAC
CCGAAGTGAGCTTCTGCCTTTCCTTACAGATACCATCTATGATGAAGATGAGGTCCTCCTGGCCCTGGCA
GAACAGCTGGGAACCTTCACTACCCTGGTGGGAGGCCCAGAGTACGTGCACTGCCTGCTGCCACCGCTGG
AGTCGCTGGCCACAGTGGAGGAGACAGTGGTGCGGGACAAGGCAGTGGAGTCCTTACGGGCCATCTCACA
CGAGCACTCGCCCTCTGACCTGGAGGCGCACTTTGTGCCGCTAGTGAAGCGGCTGGCGGGCGGCGACTGG
TTCACCTCCCGCACCTCGGCCTGCGGCCTCTTCTCCGTCTGCTACCCCCGAGTGTCCAGTGCTGTGAAGG
CGGAACTTCGACAGTACTTCCGGAACCTGTGCTCAGATGACACCCCCATGGTGCGGCGGGCCGCAGCCTC
CAAGCTGGGGGAGTTTGCCAAGGTGCTGGAGCTGGACAACGTCAAGAGTGAGATCATCCCCATGTTCTCC
AACCTGGCCTCTGACGAGCAGGACTCGGTGCGGCTGCTGGCGGTGGAGGCGTGCGTGAACATCGCCCAGC
TTCTGCCCCAGGAGGATCTGGAGGCCCTGGTGATGCCCACTCTGCGCCAGGCCGCTGAAGACAAGTCCTG
GCGCGTCCGCTACATGGTGGCTGACAAGTTCACAGAGCTCCAGAAAGCAGTGGGGCCTGAGATCACCAAG
ACAGACCTGGTCCCTGCCTTCCAGAACCTGATGAAAGACTGTGAGGCCGAGGTGAGGGCCGCAGCCTCCC
ACAAGGTCAAAGAGTTCTGTGAAAACCTCTCAGCTGACTGTCGGGAGAATGTGATCATGTCCCAGATCTT
GCCCTGCATCAAGGAGCTGGTGTCCGATGCCAACCAACATGTCAAGTCTGCCCTGGCCTCAGTCATCATG
GGTCTCTCTCCCATCTTGGGCAAAGACAACACCATCGAGCACCTCTTGCCCCTCTTCCTGGCTCAGCTGA
AGGATGAGTGCCCTGAGGTACGGCTGAACATCATCTCTAACCTGGACTGTGTGAACGAGGTGATTGGCAT
CCGGCAGCTGTCCCAGTCCCTGCTCCCTGCCATTGTGGAGCTGGCTGAGGACGCCAAGTGGCGGGTGCGG
CTGGCCATCATTGAGTACATGCCCCTCCTGGCTGGACAGCTGGGAGTGGAGTTCTTTGATGAGAAACTTA
ACTCCTTGTGCATGGCCTGGCTTGTGGATCATGTATATGCCATCCGCGAGGCAGCCACCAGCAACCTGAA
GAAGCTAGTGGAAAAGTTTGGGAAGGAGTGGGCCCATGCCACAATCATCCCCAAGGTCTTGGCCATGTCC
GGAGACCCCAACTACCTGCACCGCATGACTACGCTCTTCTGCATCAATGTGCTGTCTGAGGTCTGTGGGC
AGGACATCACCACCAAGCACATGCTACCCACGGTTCTGCGCATGGCTGGGGACCCGGTTGCCAATGTCCG
CTTCAATGTGGCCAAGTCTCTGCAGAAGATAGGGCCCATCCTGGACAACAGCACCTTGCAGAGTGAAGTC
AAGCCCATCCTAGAGAAGCTGACCCAGGACCAGGATGTGGACGTCAAATACTTTGCCCAGGAGGCTCTGA
CTGTTCTGTCTCTCGCC
