>Addgene plasmid #81760 | pDONR223_PPP2R1A_WT | addgene partial sequence | sequence record 160393 | M13-F20 5'-TGTAAAACGACGGCCAGT-3'
TTTTATTTTGACTGATAGTGACCTGTTCGTTGCAACAAATTGATGAGCAATGCTTTTTTATAATGACAAC
TTTGTACAAAAAAGTTGGCACCATGGCGGCGGCCGACGGCGACGACTCGCTGTACCCCATCGCGGTGCTC
ATAGACGAACTCCGCAATGAGGACGTTCAGCTTCGCCTCAACAGCATCAAGAAGCTGTCCACCATCGCCT
TGGCCCTTGGGGTTGAAAGGACCCGAAGTGAGCTTCTGCCTTTCCTTACAGATACCATCTATGATGAAGA
TGAGGTCCTCCTGGCCCTGGCAGAACAGCTGGGAACCTTCACTACCCTGGTGGGAGGCCCAGAGTACGTG
CACTGCCTGCTGCCACCGCTGGAGTCGCTGGCCACAGTGGAGGAGACAGTGGTGCGGGACAAGGCAGTGG
AGTCCTTACGGGCCATCTCACACGAGCACTCGCCCTCTGACCTGGAGGCGCACTTTGTGCCGCTAGTGAA
GCGGCTGGCGGGCGGCGACTGGTTCACCTCCCGCACCTCGGCCTGCGGCCTCTTCTCCGTCTGCTACCCC
CGAGTGTCCAGTGCTGTGAAGGCGGAACTTCGACAGTACTTCCGGAACCTGTGCTCAGATGACACCCCCA
TGGTGCGGCGGGCCGCAGCCTCCAAGCTGGGGGAGTTTGCCAAGGTGCTGGAGCTGGACAACGTCAAGAG
TGAGATCATCCCCATGTTCTCCAACCTGGCCTCTGACGAGCAGGACTCGGTGCGGCTGCTGGCGGTGGAG
GCGTGCGTGAACATCGCCCAGCTTCTGCCCCAGGAGGATCTGGAGGCCCTGGTGATGCCCACTCTGCGCC
AGGCCGCTGAAGACAAGTCCTGGCGCGTCCGCTACATGGTGGCTGACAAGTTCACAGAGCTCCAGAAAGC
AGTGGGGCCTGAGATCACCAAGACAGACCTGGTCCCTGCCTTCCAGAACCTGATGAAAGACTGTGAGGCC
GAGGTGAGGGCCGCAGCCTCCCACAAGGTCAA
